>Addgene plasmid #187840 | pVoPo-GFP | addgene full sequence | sequence record 435680 | Addgene NGS Result
TTCAATGCTACTTAATTCTTCAAAATCTCTTCTTTTTCTTCCTGGTCTTCTTTTAAAGTCAAAAGCAGTT
AAAGCATCAATATTGAAAATGTATTCAGTTATATTTTTTGATTTTATTTCTTTAGTGTTATAAAATTTCA
ACTCAATAAATTCCCCCTTTATTAATCTGCATAATCTTTTTTATAATGTCCTTTACAACCTAATATTCTT
AATCTATCATTTTTTAAGTCATAAATTAGTCTATGTTCATCACTTATTCTTCTGCTATAAATAGCCCTAT
TTTTAAAATGTTTTAATCTCTCAGGCTTACCAGTACCGCGGCCGCTCCAGTAATGACCTCAGAACTCCAT
CTGGATTTGTTCAGAACGCTCGGTTGCCGCCGGGCGTTTTTTATTGGTGAGAATCCAAGCACTAGTAAGC
ATAAAAAAAAGTTGGATAATATACTAAAATAGTGTATAATAAATATGTATATTAGAAAGGAGGAATATAT
AATGAGAAAAGGAGAAGAACTTTTTACAGGTGTTGTACCAATATTAGTTGAATTAGATGGAGATGTTAAT
GGTCATAAATTTTCAGTTAGAGGAGAAGGAGAAGGTGATGCAACTAATGGAAAATTAACTCTTAAGTTTA
TATGTACAACAGGAAAATTACCTGTACCATGGCCTACTTTAGTAACTACACTAACATATGGAGTTCAATG
TTTTGCTAGATATCCAGATCATATGAAACAACATGACTTTTTCAAATCTGCAATGCCAGAAGGATATGTT
CAAGAAAGAACAATAAGTTTTAAAGATGATGGTACATATAAAACTAGAGCAGAAGTTAAATTTGAAGGAG
ATACTTTAGTTAATAGAATAGAGTTAAAAGGAATTGACTTTAAAGAAGATGGAAATATTTTAGGACATAA
ACTTGAGTATAACTTTAATTCTCATAATGTTTACATTACTGCTGATAAACAAAAGAATGGTATAAAAGCT
AATTTCAAGATAAGACATAATGTAGAAGATGGTTCTGTACAATTAGCAGATCATTATCAGCAAAATACAC
CTATTGGAGATGGTCCTGTATTATTACCAGATAATCACTATCTTTCAACTCAATCAGTACTAAGTAAAGA
TCCTAATGAAAAAAGAGATCATATGGTTTTGTTAGAATTTGTTACAGCTGCAGGAATTACTCATGGAATG
GATGAATTGTATAAATAAGGATCCTATAAGTTTTAATAAAACTTTAAATAGAAAAAGGCTTCTCTAATGA
GAAGTCTTTTTTATTTAAAATAAATATAAAATAAAATAGAGGCTATAAATAGCCTCTATTTTATGTGAGA
AATCCCTAAATAAAAAACTAGTCATGACCAAAATCCCTTAACGTGAGTTTTCGTTCCACTGAGCGTCAGA
CCCCGTAGAAAAGATCAAAGGATCTTCTTGAGATCCTTTTTTTCTGCGCGTAATCTGCTGCTTGCAAACA
AAAAAACCACCGCTACCAGCGGTGGTTTGTTTGCCGGATCAAGAGCTACCAACTCTTTTTCCGAAGGTAA
CTGGCTTCAGCAGAGCGCAGATACCAAATACTGTCCTTCTAGTGTAGCCGTAGTTAGGCCACCACTTCAA
GAACTCTGTAGCACCGCCTACATACCTCGCTCTGCTAATCCTGTTACCAGTGGCTGCTGCCAGTGGCGAT
AAGTCGTGTCTTACCGGGTTGGACTCAAGACGATAGTTACCGGATAAGGCGCAGCGGTCGGGCTGAACGG
GGGGTTCGTGCACACAGCCCAGCTTGGAGCGAACGACCTACACCGAACTGAGATACCTACAGCGTGAGCT
ATGAGAAAGCGCCACGCTTCCCGAAGGGAGAAAGGCGGACAGGTATCCGGTAAGCGGCAGGGTCGGAACA
GGAGAGCGCACGAGGGAGCTTCCAGGGGGAAACGCCTGGTATCTTTATAGTCCTGTCGGGTTTCGCCACC
TCTGACTTGAGCGTCGATTTTTGTGATGCTCGTCAGGGGGGCGGAGCCTATGGAAAAACGCCAGCAACGC
GCTGAGAGATCCCCTCATAATTTCCCCAAAGCGTAACCATGTGTGAATAAATTTTGAGCTAGTAGGGTTG
CAGCCACGAGTAAGTCTTCCCTTGTTATTGTGTAGCCAGAATGCCGCAAAACTTCCATGCCTAAGCGAAC
TGTTGAGAGTACGTTTCGATTTCTGACTGTGTTAGCCTGGAAGTGCTTGTCCCAACCTTGTTTCTGAGCA
TGAACGCCCGCAAGCCAACATGTTAGTTGAAGCATCAGGGCGATTAGCAGCATGATATCAAAACGCTCTG
AGCTGCTCGTTCGGCTATGGCGTAGGCCTAGTCCGTAGGCAGGACTTTTCAAGTCTCGGAAGGTTTCTTC
AATCTGCATTCGCTTCGAATAGATATTAACAAGTTGTTTGGGTGTTCGAATTTCAACAGGTAAGTTAGTT
GCTAGAACCCATGGCTCCTTTGCCGACGCTGAGTAGATTTTAGGTGACGGGTGGTGACAATGAGTCCGTG
TCGAGCGCTGATTTTTTCGGCCTTTAGAGCGAGATTTATACAATAGAATTTGGCATGAGATTGGATTGCT
TTTAGTCAGCCTCTTATAGCCTAAAGTCTTTGAGTGACTAGATGACATATCATGTAAGTTGCTGATAGGT
TTCCAGTTTTCCGCTCCTAGGTCTGCATATTGTACTTTTCCTCTTACTCGACTTAACCAGTACCAACCCA
GCTTCTCAACGGATTTATACCATGGCACTTTAAAGCCAGCATCACTGACAATGAGCGGTGTGGTGTTACT
CGGTAGAATGCTCGCAAGGTCGGCTAGAAATTGGTCATGAGCTTTCTTTGAACATTGCTCTGAAAGCGGG
AACGCTTTCTCATAAAGAGTAACAGAACGACCGTGTAGTGCGACTGAAGCTCGCAATACCATAAGTCGTT
TTTGCTCACGAATATCAGACCAGTCAACAAGTACAATGGGCATCGTATTGCCCGAACAGATAAAGCTAGC
ATGCCAACGGTATACAGCGAGTCGCTCTTTGTGGAGGTGACGATTACCTAACAATCGGTCGATTCGTTTG
ATGTTATGTTTTGTTCTCGCTTTGGTTGGCAGGTTACGGCCAAGTTCGGTAAGAGTGAGAGTTTTACAGT
CAAGTAATGCGTGGCAAGCCAACGTTAAGCTGTTGAGTCGTTTTAAGTGTAATTCGGGGCAGAATTGGTA
AAGAGAGTCGTGTAAAATATCGAGTTCGCACATCTTGTTGTCTGATTATTGATTTTTCGCGAAACCATTT
GATCATATGACAAGATGTGTATCCACCTTAACTTAATGATTTTTACCAAAATCATTAGGGGATTCATCAG
AGCAACGCGGCCTTTTTACGGTTCCTGGCCTTTTGCTGGCGAATTCTTATGGATTTTAGGGTAACAAAAA
ACACCGTATTTCTACGATGTTTTTGCTTAAATACTTGTTTTTAGTTACAGACAAACCTGAAGTTAACTAT
TTATCAATTCCTGCAATTCGTTTACAAAACGGCAAATGTGAAATCCGTCACATACTGCGTGATGAACTTG
AATTGCCAAAGGAAGTATAATTTTGTTATCTTCTTTATAATATTTCCCCATAGTAAAAATAGGAATCAAA
TAATCATATCCTTTCTGCAAATTCAGATTAAAGCCATCGAAGGTTGACCACGGTATCATAGATACATTAA
AAATGTTTTCCGGAGCATTTGGCTTTCCTTCCATTCTATGATTGTTTCCATACCGTTGCGTATCACTTTC
ATAATCTGCTAAAAATGATTTAAAGTCAGACTTACACTCAGTCCAAAGGCTGGAAAATGTTTCAGTATCA
TTGTGAAATATTGTATAGCTTGGTATCATCTCATCATATATCCCCAATTCACCATCTTGATTGATTGCCG
TCCTAAACTCTGAATGGCGGTTTACAATCATTGCAATATAATAAAGCATTGCAGGATATAGTTTCATTCC
CTTTTCCTTTATTTGTGTGATATCCACTTTAACGGTCATGCTGTAGGTACAAGGTACACTTGCAAAGTAG
TGGTCAAAATACTCTTTTCTGTTCCAACTATTTTTATCAATTTTTTCAAATACCATTTAAAATTACCTCC
TTAAAATATACTGCTTTAATTGTATAATTTTAGCTAATTATTGTCAAGTATTTTTAAAGTTATGTAAATT
TTTTACTTATATTTTATCGATCGTTCTAGATATTCTTTTTTAAACTTTTCAAATGCTTCAAATTCTACAT
CTGCAACTTCTACATCTTTTCCAGTATTTCCAAACTTCACACAATTTTTGTAAACATTTCTTAATTTTTC
CAAGTATTCTATGTCTTCCTTTTCTTCTTTAACATACTCTTGTAACTGTGTCATCAAATTAGTTTTGTCT
TCCACATTCCCCCTTTTTCTTGTAATTGCCTTATTTAATTCTTCAAATCTTATTGTTTTCATTTTATTGT
ACCTCCAATTTTTTTATATATCTATGTTAAAAAACATATTGACAATTGATTAAAACAATGATATTATGGT
CGGTTGAGCTCATTGAGCTGAGTGCAGACTTTCCCCCTTGTAAAAAGGGGAAAAAACGATTGATAATGAT
ACAATGGTCGTATATCGCTATGTTCGCATCGTTTAACTTACTTTATCGCATATTTAATTATATGCCAGTG
TTAGCCCTGCCCAACACCTAGAGTTTTAGCTTACTTTCTAAATTATAACCCTAATAAAGTACCCACTCAG
AGCACCTCCAAGACTTTTAAAGGTAGCCTCGCACCTTGCTACAATTCATAATACCAACATTACGGTGCTA
TACCGTTTCGAGCAGAACGGCTATACATACGAATTTATCTTATGTATAAAATTTGTTACAAATATAATAG
TAAGTTTTTTTTATATAAAAAAGCAGATCGCTTTTATTTTTTTTGCAACCTGCTTCACAACTCATTTTTT
TACTTTAGTAAATAAATCCTTTACATCTTTTAAAAAATATGGTATATTAAGTCAAAGCAGGCATAACATA
TATGTTATGTTTTATAGTAAAAATGGACTATTCAACTATTTAAAAAATGGTAGAATACAAATAATTTTCC
TGGCAGTCAATTATTTTTTAAAAATTTTTACTATTATATTTTTAAATTTTAAATTTTAGATAGAGTTATT
TGGCGATAACTCTTTTTGTCTTACTTCTGAGTTTAGCATATTTTTTTTGTTTTGTAAATCCATTTCTTTA
TTTTTCTTTACAACATAAACTTTTTTTACTTCTCTATAAATCTTCTCACCAGTTGAAACATCAATTTCTA
ACAGTTCTCTAGCAATAAAATTTTTAATATAGAGTAAATCTTTTTCATCTGTAAGTATATCATTCATTTC
ATCAAAATCCAACTTTTTTTTGGTTTCTTTTGGTTTTATTAAATTTCGTGAACAGAAATAGGCTTTTTTT
TGATTTGCTTTCTTTTCTAAGTCTTTCACAAAATACTTCGTTATATACACCCCCACAGCTTCATTTTTAA
CAGTTTCTTTAATCTTATTTATTTTTATAAATCCATTCGCCCACAATTCCCCAAGCTTCTTATTATCTAT
ATATGGGACCGAGAACAGCACCAAATGATAATGGATTGCTCCCCTCTGCTGGAGTTCCCAAGTTGCAATA
TATTTAAGCTGTTGATTTTTCAAGTACCTTTTCAATCTCTTAATAAATAAAGTAAATTCACGATTTGCCC
TTTCTATATCCTGTATATTTTCTTTAAAAGTAAGAGTTAAAAAGGTACTTTTATCATCATAATTACAATC
AATTATCCTTTTTATTTCAAATCGCTTGTCCTGGTAATATGCTTTCCTTCGTTGCATACTTTCAGCTTT
Features (pLannotate 1.2.2; 7 found; start..end, strand, type, name):
    183..317     -  CDS            yoeB (fragment): YOEB_ECOLI - Experimental evidence at protein level: Swiss-Prot protein existence level 1. Also shown in vitro to be a translation initiation blocker. Binds to the 70S ribosome and 50S ribosomal subunit; binding is inhibited by hygromycin A and tetracycline, both of which bind to the 30S subunit in the A site. Thus YoeB is located at the interface between 50S and 30S ribosomes and interacts with the A site where it cleaves mRNA, blocking translation initiation. From Escherichia coli (strain K12).
    360..394     +  terminator     lambda t0 terminator: minimal transcription terminator from phage lambda (Scholtissek and Grosse, 1987)
    492..1205    +  CDS            Superfolder GFP: Superfolder GFP is a basic (constitutively fluorescent) green fluorescent protein published in 2005, derived from Aequorea victoria. It is reported to be a very rapidly-maturing weak dimer.
   1428..2016    +  rep_origin     ori: high-copy-number ColE1/pMB1/pBR322/pUC origin of replication
   3245..3314    +  ncRNA          RNA-OUT: Accession: RF00240 - RNA-OUT
   3496..4116    -  CDS            catP: CAT2_CLOPF - Protein inferred from homology: Swiss-Prot protein existence level 3. This enzyme is an effector of chloramphenicol resistance in bacteria. From Clostridium perfringens.
   4655..4909    -  ncRNA          ARRPOF: Accession: RF02933 - ARRPOF RNA
