[The description below was written by a language model from this plasmid's Addgene catalogue record and pLannotate feature annotations shown in this document.]
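Description:
pVoPo-GFP is a bacterial expression plasmid built on the pVoPo-00 backbone (about 3.6 kb without insert) for constitutive production of green fluorescent protein in Fusobacterium nucleatum. It appears to work as a shuttle-type vector. It is propagated in E. coli through a high-copy ColE1/pMB1-family origin and selected with chloramphenicol, with resistance provided by catP, a chloramphenicol acetyltransferase gene of Clostridium perfringens type. The elements responsible for replication in Fusobacterium are not explicitly annotated. The feature table does pick up an ARRPOF RNA motif and a short fragment resembling the YoeB toxin, which may belong to that uncharacterised part of the backbone, but the record does not say so.

The payload is a roughly 0.7 kb synthetic superfolder GFP coding sequence, codon-optimised for F. nucleatum. Superfolder GFP is a rapidly maturing, robustly folding Aequorea victoria derivative. A minimal lambda t0 terminator sits upstream of the reporter, presumably insulating it from read-through transcription. The constitutive promoter driving sfGFP is not named in the record or detected in the annotation.

The sequenced plasmid is 5,879 nt, noticeably larger than backbone plus insert. The depositor notes that an IS4-like insertion element has landed at the end of ColE1. The RNA-OUT annotation, a transposon-associated antisense RNA, lies in the region between the origin and catP and probably reflects that element. The insertion is not expected to affect function, though green fluorescent colonies should be chosen. The plasmid serves as a fluorescent reporter and labelling tool within a genetic toolkit for F. nucleatum.
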