Addgene plasmid #187840: pVoPo-GFP
Purpose: Constitutive GFP-expression vector for Fusobacterium nucleatum
Depositing lab: Jörg Vogel. Depositing organization: Helmholtz-Zentrum fuer Infektionsforschung (HZI). Publication: Expanding the genetic toolkit helps dissect a global stress response in the early-branching species Fusobacterium nucleatum. Ponath F, Zhu Y, Cosi V, Vogel J. Proc Natl Acad Sci U S A. 2022 Oct 4;119(40):e2201460119. doi: 10.1073/pnas.2201460119. Epub 2022 Sep 26. PubMed 36161895.
Backbone
  Vector backbone: pVoPo-00
  Backbone size w/o insert (bp): 3600
  Vector type: Bacterial Expression
Growth in bacteria
  Bacterial resistance: Chloramphenicol, 25 μg/mL
  Growth temperature: 37°C
  Growth strain: DH5alpha
  Copy number: Unknown
Gene/Insert
  Gene/Insert name: sfGFP (alt name: sfGFP codon optimized for F. nucleatum)
  Species: Synthetic
  Insert size (bp): 711
Terms and licenses: Academic/Nonprofit Terms; Industry Terms: Not Available to Industry
Depositor comments: Please note: This plasmid contains an IS4-like element inserted at the end of ColE1. This is not expected to impact plasmid function. Please choose green fluorescent colonies when selecting for growth.
How to cite: pVoPo-GFP was a gift from Jörg Vogel (Addgene plasmid # 187840 ; http://n2t.net/addgene:187840 ; RRID:Addgene_187840)
